Addgene plasmid #219262: SFFV-BAZ2B-Brd 332
Purpose: Transcription factor BAZ2B with a specific barcode assigned.
Depositing lab: Filipe Pereira. Depositing organization: Center for Neuroscience and Cell Biology, University of Coimbra. Publication: A combinatorial transcription factor screening platform for immune cell reprogramming. Kurochkin I, Altman AR, Caiado I, Pertiga-Cabral D, Halitzki E, Minaeva M, Zimmermannova O, Henriques-Oliveira L, Klein D, Nair M, Oliveira D, Cajal LR, Knittel R, Feick C, Ringner M, Martin M, Cirovic B, Pires CF, Rosa FF, Sitnicka E, Theis FJ, Pereira CF. Cell Syst. 2026 Jan 21;17(1):101457. doi: 10.1016/j.cels.2025.101457. Epub 2026 Jan 14. PubMed 41539305.
Backbone
  Vector backbone: SFFV-MCS
  Backbone size w/o insert (bp): 6638
  Vector type: Lentiviral
Growth in bacteria
  Bacterial resistance: Ampicillin, 100 μg/mL
  Growth temperature: 37°C
  Growth strain: NEB Stable
  Copy number: High Copy
Gene/Insert
  Gene/Insert name: BAZ2B
  Species: H. sapiens (human)
  Insert size (bp): 1932
  Entrez Gene: BAZ2B (a.k.a. WALp4)
  Promoter: The spleen focus-forming virus (SFFV) promoter
  Cloning method: Restriction Enzyme; 5′ cloning site Bsp119I (not destroyed); 3′ cloning site BstHI (not destroyed)
Terms and licenses: Academic/Nonprofit Terms; Industry Terms: Not Available to Industry
Depositor comments: Barcode sequence cloned into XbaI restriction site. Design of plasmid is as follows: SFFV-[TF sequence]-WPRE-[Barcode sequence].
How to cite: SFFV-BAZ2B-Brd 332 was a gift from Filipe Pereira (Addgene plasmid # 219262 ; http://n2t.net/addgene:219262 ; RRID:Addgene_219262)
