[The description below was written by a language model from this plasmid's Addgene catalogue record and pLannotate feature annotations shown in this document.]
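Description:
SFFV-BAZ2B-Brd 332 is a third-generation-style, self-inactivating HIV-1 lentiviral transfer plasmid built on the SFFV-MCS backbone, carrying a human BAZ2B coding sequence together with an identifying barcode. It is maintained in E. coli through a high-copy ColE1/pUC-type origin and selected with ampicillin via the β-lactamase gene. An f1 origin and remnants of a pBluescript-like cloning vector (lac promoter and operator, lacZα fragment, T3 and T7 promoters) are also annotated. The viral portion begins with an RSV promoter fused to a truncated 5' LTR, so genomic RNA can be produced in packaging cells without Tat. It continues through the Ψ packaging signal with a partial gag sequence, the Rev response element and the cPPT/CTS, and ends with a ΔU3 3' LTR followed by an SV40 polyadenylation signal and SV40 origin sequence.

Between these elements, the spleen focus-forming virus promoter drives the BAZ2B insert, which was cloned by restriction enzymes into the multiple cloning site. The recorded insert is about 1.9 kb and the annotation tool labels it a BAZ2B fragment, so it appears to match only part of the reference protein. BAZ2B is annotated as a chromatin reader implicated in transcriptional regulation. A WPRE downstream of the insert enhances transcript expression, and according to the depositor the barcode sits after the WPRE in an XbaI site. That places it within the transcribed region upstream of the 3' LTR, although it is not separately annotated in the feature table. No mammalian selection marker or fluorescent reporter is annotated. The plasmid belongs to a barcoded transcription factor collection for combinatorial screening in immune cell reprogramming, where the barcode identifies which factor a transduced cell received.
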