Features (pLannotate 1.2.2; 29 found; start..end, strand, type, name):
     94..112     -  promoter       T7 promoter: promoter for bacteriophage T7 RNA polymerase
    120..275     +  CDS            lacZα (fragment): LacZα fragment of β-galactosidase; lacZ fragment
    280..708     +  rep_origin     f1 ori (sequence partly withheld): f1 bacteriophage origin of replication; arrow indicates direction of (+) strand synthesis
    761..865     +  promoter       AmpR promoter: bla
    866..1726    +  CDS            AmpR: β-lactamase; bla; confers resistance to ampicillin, carbenicillin, and related antibiotics
   1897..2485    +  rep_origin     ori: high-copy-number ColE1/pMB1/pBR322/pUC origin of replication
   2668..2760    +  CDS            lacI (fragment): lac repressor; lacI; The lac repressor binds to the lac operator to inhibit transcription in E. coli. This inhibition can be relieved by adding lactose or isopropyl-β-D-thiogalactopyranoside (IPTG).
   2773..2794    +  protein_bind   CAP binding site: CAP binding activates transcription in the presence of cAMP. E. coli catabolite activator protein
   2809..2839    +  promoter       lac promoter: promoter for the E. coli lac operon
   2847..2863    +  protein_bind   lac operator: The lac repressor binds to the lac operator to inhibit transcription in E. coli. This inhibition can be relieved by adding lactose or isopropyl-β-D-thiogalactopyranoside (IPTG). lac repressor encoded by lacI
   2908..2926    +  promoter       T3 promoter: promoter for bacteriophage T3 RNA polymerase
   2954..3180    +  promoter       RSV promoter: Rous sarcoma virus enhancer/promoter
   3181..3361    +  LTR            5' LTR (truncated): truncated 5' long terminal repeat (LTR) from HIV-1
   3408..3533    +  misc_feature   HIV-1 Ψ: packaging signal of human immunodeficiency virus type 1
   3517..3880    +  CDS            HIV-1 gag (fragment): gag protein from human immunodeficiency virus 1; gag
   4026..4259    +  misc_feature   RRE: The Rev response element (RRE) of HIV-1 allows for Rev-dependent mRNA export from the nucleus to the cytoplasm.
   4636..4736    +  CDS            Rev (fragment): human immunodeficiency virus 1 (HIV-1) Rev protein; rev; enhances nuclear export of unspliced and incompletely spliced viral mRNAs
   4755..4872    +  misc_feature   cPPT/CTS: central polypurine tract and central termination sequence of HIV-1
   4906..5307    +  promoter       SFFV promoter: spleen focus-forming virus long terminal repeat (LTR) promoter
   5317..5340    +  misc_feature   MCS (fragment): pBluescript multiple cloning site
   5365..7260    +  CDS            BAZ2B (fragment): BAZ2B_HUMAN - Also known as KIAA1476. Experimental evidence at protein level: Swiss-Prot protein existence level 1. Chromatin reader protein, which may play a role in transcriptional regulation via interaction with ISWI (By similarity) (PubMed:10662543). Involved in positively modulating the rate of age- related behavioral deterioration (By similarity). Represses the expression of mitochondrial function-related genes, perhaps by occupying their promoter regions, working in concert with histone methyltransferase EHMT1 (By similarity). From Homo sapiens (Human).
   7304..7329    +  misc_feature   MCS (fragment): pBluescript multiple cloning site
   7329..7388    +  CDS            S (fragment): HBSAG_WHV6 - Experimental evidence at transcript level: Swiss-Prot protein existence level 2. The middle envelope protein plays an important role in the budding of the virion. It is involved in the induction of budding in a nucleocapsid independent way. In this process the majority of envelope proteins bud to form subviral lipoprotein particles of 22 nm of diameter that do not contain a nucleocapsid (By similarity). From Woodchuck hepatitis B virus (isolate w64/pWS23) (WHV).
   7520..7923    +  misc_feature   WPRE: woodchuck hepatitis virus posttranscriptional regulatory element
   7981..8040    +  CDS            nef (fragment): NEF_HV1Z2 - Experimental evidence at protein level: Swiss-Prot protein existence level 1. Extracellular Nef protein targets CD4(+) T-lymphocytes for apoptosis by interacting with CXCR4 surface receptors. From Human immunodeficiency virus type 1 group M subtype D (isolate Z2/CDC-Z34) (HIV-1).
   8042..8275    +  LTR            3' LTR (ΔU3): self-inactivating 3' long terminal repeat (LTR) from HIV-1
   8347..8468    +  polyA_signal   SV40 poly(A) signal: SV40 polyadenylation signal
   8487..8508    +  rep_origin     SV40 ori (fragment): SV40 origin of replication
   8508..73      +  rep_origin     SV40 ori (across the origin): SV40 origin of replication
>Addgene plasmid #219262 | SFFV-BAZ2B-Brd 332 | addgene full sequence | sequence record 449022 | Addgene NGS Result
ATTTATGCAGAGGCCGAGGCCGCCTCGGCCTCTGAGCTATTCCAGAAGTAGTGAGGAGGCTTTTTTGGAG
GCCTAGGGACGTACCCAATTCGCCCTATAGTGAGTCGTATTACGCGCGCTCACTGGCCGTCGTTTTACAA
CGTCGTGACTGGGAAAACCCTGGCGTTACCCAACTTAATCGCCTTGCAGCACATCCCCCTTTCGCCAGCT
GGCGTAATAGCGAAGAGGCCCGCACCGATCGCCCTTCCCAACAGTTGCGCAGCCTGAATGGCGAATGGG
[124 nt withheld, positions 280-403]
C
[91 nt withheld, positions 405-495]
A
[49 nt withheld, positions 497-545]
CCTTTGACGTTGGAGTCCACGTTCTTT
[37 nt withheld, positions 573-609]
ACCCTATCTCGGTCTATTCTTTTGATTTATAAGGGATTTTGCCGATTTCGGCCTATTGGTTAAAAAATGA
GCTGATTTAACAAAAATTTAACGCGAATTTTAACAAAATATTAACGCTTACAATTTAGGTGGCACTTTTC
GGGGAAATGTGCGCGGAACCCCTATTTGTTTATTTTTCTAAATACATTCAAATATGTATCCGCTCATGAG
ACAATAACCCTGATAAATGCTTCAATAATATTGAAAAAGGAAGAGTATGAGTATTCAACATTTCCGTGTC
GCCCTTATTCCCTTTTTTGCGGCATTTTGCCTTCCTGTTTTTGCTCACCCAGAAACGCTGGTGAAAGTAA
AAGATGCTGAAGATCAGTTGGGTGCACGAGTGGGTTACATCGAACTGGATCTCAACAGCGGTAAGATCCT
TGAGAGTTTTCGCCCCGAAGAACGTTTTCCAATGATGAGCACTTTTAAAGTTCTGCTATGTGGCGCGGTA
TTATCCCGTATTGACGCCGGGCAAGAGCAACTCGGTCGCCGCATACACTATTCTCAGAATGACTTGGTTG
AGTACTCACCAGTCACAGAAAAGCATCTTACGGATGGCATGACAGTAAGAGAATTATGCAGTGCTGCCAT
AACCATGAGTGATAACACTGCGGCCAACTTACTTCTGACAACGATCGGAGGACCGAAGGAGCTAACCGCT
TTTTTGCACAACATGGGGGATCATGTAACTCGCCTTGATCGTTGGGAACCGGAGCTGAATGAAGCCATAC
CAAACGACGAGCGTGACACCACGATGCCTGTAGCAATGGCAACAACGTTGCGCAAACTATTAACTGGCGA
ACTACTTACTCTAGCTTCCCGGCAACAATTAATAGACTGGATGGAGGCGGATAAAGTTGCAGGACCACTT
CTGCGCTCGGCCCTTCCGGCTGGCTGGTTTATTGCTGATAAATCTGGAGCCGGTGAGCGTGGGTCTCGCG
GTATCATTGCAGCACTGGGGCCAGATGGTAAGCCCTCCCGTATCGTAGTTATCTACACGACGGGGAGTCA
GGCAACTATGGATGAACGAAATAGACAGATCGCTGAGATAGGTGCCTCACTGATTAAGCATTGGTAACTG
TCAGACCAAGTTTACTCATATATACTTTAGATTGATTTAAAACTTCATTTTTAATTTAAAAGGATCTAGG
TGAAGATCCTTTTTGATAATCTCATGACCAAAATCCCTTAACGTGAGTTTTCGTTCCACTGAGCGTCAGA
CCCCGTAGAAAAGATCAAAGGATCTTCTTGAGATCCTTTTTTTCTGCGCGTAATCTGCTGCTTGCAAACA
AAAAAACCACCGCTACCAGCGGTGGTTTGTTTGCCGGATCAAGAGCTACCAACTCTTTTTCCGAAGGTAA
CTGGCTTCAGCAGAGCGCAGATACCAAATACTGTTCTTCTAGTGTAGCCGTAGTTAGGCCACCACTTCAA
GAACTCTGTAGCACCGCCTACATACCTCGCTCTGCTAATCCTGTTACCAGTGGCTGCTGCCAGTGGCGAT
AAGTCGTGTCTTACCGGGTTGGACTCAAGACGATAGTTACCGGATAAGGCGCAGCGGTCGGGCTGAACGG
GGGGTTCGTGCACACAGCCCAGCTTGGAGCGAACGACCTACACCGAACTGAGATACCTACAGCGTGAGCT
ATGAGAAAGCGCCACGCTTCCCGAAGGGAGAAAGGCGGACAGGTATCCGGTAAGCGGCAGGGTCGGAACA
GGAGAGCGCACGAGGGAGCTTCCAGGGGGAAACGCCTGGTATCTTTATAGTCCTGTCGGGTTTCGCCACC
TCTGACTTGAGCGTCGATTTTTGTGATGCTCGTCAGGGGGGCGGAGCCTATGGAAAAACGCCAGCAACGC
GGCCTTTTTACGGTTCCTGGCCTTTTGCTGGCCTTTTGCTCACATGTTCTTTCCTGCGTTATCCCCTGAT
TCTGTGGATAACCGTATTACCGCCTTTGAGTGAGCTGATACCGCTCGCCGCAGCCGAACGACCGAGCGCA
GCGAGTCAGTGAGCGAGGAAGCGGAAGAGCGCCCAATACGCAAACCGCCTCTCCCCGCGCGTTGGCCGAT
TCATTAATGCAGCTGGCACGACAGGTTTCCCGACTGGAAAGCGGGCAGTGAGCGCAACGCAATTAATGTG
AGTTAGCTCACTCATTAGGCACCCCAGGCTTTACACTTTATGCTTCCGGCTCGTATGTTGTGTGGAATTG
TGAGCGGATAACAATTTCACACAGGAAACAGCTATGACCATGATTACGCCAAGCGCGCAATTAACCCTCA
CTAAAGGGAACAAAAGCTGGAGCTGCAAGCTTAATGTAGTCTTATGCAATACTCTTGTAGTCTTGCAACA
TGGTAACGATGAGTTAGCAACATGCCTTACAAGGAGAGAAAAAGCACCGTGCATGCCGATTGGTGGAAGT
AAGGTGGTACGATCGTGCCTTATTAGGAAGGCAACAGACGGGTCTGACATGGATTGGACGAACCACTGAA
TTGCCGCATTGCAGAGATATTGTATTTAAGTGCCTAGCTCGATACATAAACGGGTCTCTCTGGTTAGACC
AGATCTGAGCCTGGGAGCTCTCTGGCTAACTAGGGAACCCACTGCTTAAGCCTCAATAAAGCTTGCCTTG
AGTGCTTCAAGTAGTGTGTGCCCGTCTGTTGTGTGACTCTGGTAACTAGAGATCCCTCAGACCCTTTTAG
TCAGTGTGGAAAATCTCTAGCAGTGGCGCCCGAACAGGGACTTGAAAGCGAAAGGGAAACCAGAGGAGCT
CTCTCGACGCAGGACTCGGCTTGCTGAAGCGCGCACGGCAAGAGGCGAGGGGCGGCGACTGGTGAGTACG
CCAAAAATTTTGACTAGCGGAGGCTAGAAGGAGAGAGATGGGTGCGAGAGCGTCAGTATTAAGCGGGGGA
GAATTAGATCGCGATGGGAAAAAATTCGGTTAAGGCCAGGGGGAAAGAAAAAATATAAATTAAAACATAT
AGTATGGGCAAGCAGGGAGCTAGAACGATTCGCAGTTAATCCTGGCCTGTTAGAAACATCAGAAGGCTGT
AGACAAATACTGGGACAGCTACAACCATCCCTTCAGACAGGATCAGAAGAACTTAGATCATTATATAATA
CAGTAGCAACCCTCTATTGTGTGCATCAAAGGATAGAGATAAAAGACACCAAGGAAGCTTTAGACAAGAT
AGAGGAAGAGCAAAACAAAAGTAAGACCACCGCACAGCAAGCGGCCGCTGATCTTCAGACCTGGAGGAGG
AGATATGAGGGACAATTGGAGAAGTGAATTATATAAATATAAAGTAGTAAAAATTGAACCATTAGGAGTA
GCACCCACCAAGGCAAAGAGAAGAGTGGTGCAGAGAGAAAAAAGAGCAGTGGGAATAGGAGCTTTGTTCC
TTGGGTTCTTGGGAGCAGCAGGAAGCACTATGGGCGCAGCGTCAATGACGCTGACGGTACAGGCCAGACA
ATTATTGTCTGGTATAGTGCAGCAGCAGAACAATTTGCTGAGGGCTATTGAGGCGCAACAGCATCTGTTG
CAACTCACAGTCTGGGGCATCAAGCAGCTCCAGGCAAGAATCCTGGCTGTGGAAAGATACCTAAAGGATC
AACAGCTCCTGGGGATTTGGGGTTGCTCTGGAAAACTCATTTGCACCACTGCTGTGCCTTGGAATGCTAG
TTGGAGTAATAAATCTCTGGAACAGATTTGGAATCACACGACCTGGATGGAGTGGGACAGAGAAATTAAC
AATTACACAAGCTTAATACACTCCTTAATTGAAGAATCGCAAAACCAGCAAGAAAAGAATGAACAAGAAT
TATTGGAATTAGATAAATGGGCAAGTTTGTGGAATTGGTTTAACATAACAAATTGGCTGTGGTATATAAA
ATTATTCATAATGATAGTAGGAGGCTTGGTAGGTTTAAGAATAGTTTTTGCTGTACTTTCTATAGTGAAT
AGAGTTAGGCAGGGATATTCACCATTATCGTTTCAGACCCACCTCCCAACCCCGAGGGGACCCGACAGGC
CCGAAGGAATAGAAGAAGAAGGTGGAGAGAGAGACAGAGACAGATCCATTCGATTAGTGAACGGATCTCG
ACGGTATCGGTTAACTTTTAAAAGAAAAGGGGGGATTGGGGGGTACAGTGCAGGGGAAAGAATAGTAGAC
ATAATAGCAACAGACATACAAACTAAAGAATTACAAAAACAAATTACAAAAATTCAAAATTTTATCGATC
ACGAGACTAGCCTCGAGCTGGCTGCAGTAACGCCATTTTGCAAGGCATGGAAAAATACCAAACCAAGAAT
AGAGAAGTTCAGATCAAGGGCGGGTACATGAAAATAGCTAACGTTGGGCCAAACAGGATATCTGCGGTGA
GCAGTTTCGGCCCCGGCCCGGGGCCAAGAACAGATGGTCACCGCAGTTTCGGCCCCGGCCCGAGGCCAAG
AACAGATGGTCCCCAGATATGGCCCAACCCTCAGCAGTTTCTTAAGACCCATCAGATGTTTCCAGGCTCC
CCCAAGGACCTGAAATGACCCTGCGCCTTATTTGAATTAACCAATCAGCCTGCTTCTCGCTTCTGTTCGC
GCGCTTCTGCTTCCCGAGCTCTATAAAAGAGCTCACAACCCCTCACTCGGCGCGCCAGTCCTCCGACAGA
CTGAGTCGGCCGGTCGAATCAAGCTTATCGATACCGTCGACGGATCCGCTAGCCCGCGGTTCGAAATGGG
ACAAACTAAAAGTACAAGCTCAGGTGGAGGAAATCGAAAATGTAATCAGGAACAAAGCAAAAACCAGCCT
TTGGATGCTAGAGTTGACAAAATCAAAGATAAGAAACCAAGGAAGAAAGCAATGGAAAGTTCTAGCAACA
GTGATAGTGATTCAGGCACATCATCAGACACCTCAAGTGAAGGCATTAGTAGCAGTGATTCAGATGATCT
AGAAGAAGATGAAGAAGAAGAAGATCAAAGTATTGAAGAAAGTGAAGATGATGATTCTGATTCAGAGAGT
GAAGCACAACATAAAAGTAACAACCAGGTGCTATTACATGGTATTTCAGACCCAAAAGCAGATGGACAGA
AAGCAACTGAAAAAGCCCAGGAAAAAAGAATACACCAGCCATTACCTCTTGCGTCTGAATCCCAGACTCA
CTCATTCCAATCCCAGCAGAAGCAGCCTCAGGTTTTGTCACAGCAGCTTCCATTTATTTTCCAAAGCTCT
CAGGCAAAGGAGGAATCTGTGAACAAACACACCAGTGTAATACAGTCTACGGGATTGGTGTCCAATGTGA
AACCTTTATCTTTGGTAAATCAAGCCAAAAAGGAAACTTACATGAAACTCATAGTTCCTTCTCCTGATGT
TCTTAAAGCAGGGAATAAAAATACCTCTGAAGAATCTAGTTCATTGACCAGTGAATTGAGATCCAAACGG
GAACAATATAAACAGGCATTCCCATCACAGTTAAAGAAACAAGAGTCATCGAAGAGCCTGAAGAAGGTTA
TTGCAGCTTTGTCAAATCCAAAAGCAACCTCTAGTTCACCAGCACATCCAAAACAAACATTAGAAAACAA
CCACCCAAATCCATTCTTGACAAATGCACTTTTAGGTAATCACCAACCAAATGGAGTTATTCAAAGTGTC
ATTCAAGAAGCTCCTCTAGCACTTACTACCAAAACTAAAATGCAGAGCAAGATTAATGAAAACATTGCTG
CTGCAAGTAGCACCCCTTTTTCCTCACCTGTAAATCTGAGTACAAGTGGGAGAAGAACCCCTGGCAATCA
GACACCTGTAATGCCCTCTGCCTCTCCCATCCTGCATAGTCAAGGGAAGGAAAAAGCAGTTAGCAATAAT
GTAAACCCAGTAAAAACACAGCATCACTCCCATCCTGCAAAATCTTTAGTGGAACAATTCAGAGGAACAG
ATTCAGACATTCCCAGTAGTAAAGATTCTGAAGATTCAAATGAGGATGAAGAGGAAGATGATGAAGAAGA
AGATGAGGAAGATGATGAAGATGATGAATCTGATGACAGCCAATCAGGCACTTCCAAAAGAAGAAGAGTA
ACAGATGAACGTGAACTGCGTATTCCATTGGAATATGGCTGGCAGAGAGAGACAAGAATAAGAAACTTTG
GAGGGCGCCTTCAAGGAGAAGTAGCATATTATGCTCCATGTGGAAAGAAACTTAGGCAGTACCCTGAAGT
AATAAAGTATCTCAGCAGAAATGGAATAATGGATATCTCAAGGGACAATTTCAGCTTCAGTGCAAAAATA
AGAGTGGGTGACTTCTATGAAGCCAGAGATGGACCGCAGGGAATGCAGTGGTGTCTTTTGAAAGAAGAGG
ATGTCATTCCTCGTATCAGGGCAATGGAAGGTCGTAGAGGAAGACCACCAAATCCAGATAGACAACGAGC
AAGAGAGGAATCCAGGATGAGACGTCGGAAAGGTCGACCTCCAAATGTTGGCAATGCTGAATTCCTAGAT
AACGCAGATGCAAAGTTGCTAAGAAAACTGCAAGCTCAAGAAATAGCCAGGCAAGCAGCACAAATAAAGC
TTTTGAGAAAACTTCAAAAGCAGGAACAGGCTCGGGTTGCTAAAAAAGCCAAAAAACAACAAGCAATAAT
GCTGCTGAGGAGAAGCGGAAGCAAAAAGAACAGATAAACCGGTCGGATCCCCCGGGCTGCAGGAATTCGA
GCATCTTACCGCCATTTATTCCCATATTTGTTCTGTTTTTCTTGATTTGGGTATACATTTAAATGTTAAT
AAAACAAAATGGTGGGGCAATCATTTACATTTTTAGGGATATGTAATTACTAGTTCAGGTGTATTGCCAC
AAGACAAACATGTTAAGAAACTTTCCCGTTATTTACGCTCTGTTCCTGTTAATCAACCTCTGGATTACAA
AATTTGTGAAAGATTGACTGATATTCTTAACTATGTTGCTCCTTTTACGCTGTGTGGATATGCTGCTTTA
ATGCCTCTGTATCATGCTATTGCTTCCCGTACGGCTTTCGTTTTCTCCTCCTTGTATAAATCCTGGTTGC
TGTCTCTTTATGAGGAGTTGTGGCCCGTTGTCCGTCAACGTGGCGTGGTGTGCTCTGTGTTTGCTGACGC
AACCCCCACTGGCTGGGGCATTGCCACCACCTGTCAACTCCTTTCTGGGACTTTCGCTTTCCCCCTCCCG
ATCGCCACGGCAGAACTCATCGCCGCCTGCCTTGCCCGCTGCTGGACAGGGGCTAGGTTGCTGGGCACTG
ATAATTCCGTGGTGTTGTCGGGGAAGCTGACGTCCTTTGCAATTCGATATCAAGCTGTACCTTCTAGATG
TACACGGACCCTAGCGCTTCTAGACCAATGACTTACAAGGCAGCTGTAGATCTTAGCCACTTTTTAAAAG
AAAAGGGGGGACTGGAAGGGCTAATTCACTCCCAACGAAGACAAGATCTGCTTTTTGCTTGTACTGGGTC
TCTCTGGTTAGACCAGATCTGAGCCTGGGAGCTCTCTGGCTAACTAGGGAACCCACTGCTTAAGCCTCAA
TAAAGCTTGCCTTGAGTGCTTCAAGTAGTGTGTGCCCGTCTGTTGTGTGACTCTGGTAACTAGAGATCCC
TCAGACCCTTTTAGTCAGTGTGGAAAATCTCTAGCAGTAGTAGTTCATGTCATCTTATTATTCAGTATTT
ATAACTTGCAAAGAAATGAATATCAGAGAGTGAGAGGAACTTGTTTATTGCAGCTTATAATGGTTACAAA
TAAAGCAATAGCATCACAAATTTCACAAATAAAGCATTTTTTTCACTGCATTCTAGTTGTGGTTTGTCCA
AACTCATCAATGTATCTTATCATGTCTGGCTCTAGCTATCCCGCCCCTAACTCCGCCCATCCCGCCCCTA
ACTCCGCCCAGTTCCGCCCATTCTCCGCCCCATGGCTGACTAATTTTTTTT
