>Addgene plasmid #219262 | SFFV-BAZ2B-Brd 332 | depositor partial sequence | sequence record 428266 | TF ORF
ATGGGACAAACTAAAAGTACAAGCTCAGGTGGAGGAAATCGAAAATGTAATCAGGAACAAAGCAAAAACC
AGCCTTTGGATGCTAGAGTTGACAAAATCAAAGATAAGAAACCAAGGAAGAAAGCAATGGAAAGTTCTAG
CAACAGTGATAGTGATTCAGGCACATCATCAGACACCTCAAGTGAAGGCATTAGTAGCAGTGATTCAGAT
GATCTAGAAGAAGATGAAGAAGAAGAAGATCAAAGTATTGAAGAAAGTGAAGATGATGATTCTGATTCAG
AGAGTGAAGCACAACATAAAAGTAACAACCAGGTGCTATTACATGGTATTTCAGACCCAAAAGCAGATGG
ACAGAAAGCAACTGAAAAAGCCCAGGAAAAAAGAATACACCAGCCATTACCTCTTGCGTCTGAATCCCAG
ACTCACTCATTCCAATCCCAGCAGAAGCAGCCTCAGGTTTTGTCACAGCAGCTTCCATTTATTTTCCAAA
GCTCTCAGGCAAAGGAGGAATCTGTGAACAAACACACCAGTGTAATACAGTCTACGGGATTGGTGTCCAA
TGTGAAACCTTTATCTTTGGTAAATCAAGCCAAAAAGGAAACTTACATGAAACTCATAGTTCCTTCTCCT
GATGTTCTTAAAGCAGGGAATAAAAATACCTCTGAAGAATCTAGTTCATTGACCAGTGAATTGAGATCCA
AACGGGAACAATATAAACAGGCATTCCCATCACAGTTAAAGAAACAAGAGTCATCGAAGAGCCTGAAGAA
GGTTATTGCAGCTTTGTCAAATCCAAAAGCAACCTCTAGTTCACCAGCACATCCAAAACAAACATTAGAA
AACAACCACCCAAATCCATTCTTGACAAATGCACTTTTAGGTAATCACCAACCAAATGGAGTTATTCAAA
GTGTCATTCAAGAAGCTCCTCTAGCACTTACTACCAAAACTAAAATGCAGAGCAAGATTAATGAAAACAT
TGCTGCTGCAAGTAGCACCCCTTTTTCCTCACCTGTAAATCTGAGTACAAGTGGGAGAAGAACCCCTGGC
AATCAGACACCTGTAATGCCCTCTGCCTCTCCCATCCTGCATAGTCAAGGGAAGGAAAAAGCAGTTAGCA
ATAATGTAAACCCAGTAAAAACACAGCATCACTCCCATCCTGCAAAATCTTTAGTGGAACAATTCAGAGG
AACAGATTCAGACATTCCCAGTAGTAAAGATTCTGAAGATTCAAATGAGGATGAAGAGGAAGATGATGAA
GAAGAAGATGAGGAAGATGATGAAGATGATGAATCTGATGACAGCCAATCAGGCACTTCCAAAAGAAGAA
GAGTAACAGATGAACGTGAACTGCGTATTCCATTGGAATATGGCTGGCAGAGAGAGACAAGAATAAGAAA
CTTTGGAGGGCGCCTTCAAGGAGAAGTAGCATATTATGCTCCATGTGGAAAGAAACTTAGGCAGTACCCT
GAAGTAATAAAGTATCTCAGCAGAAATGGAATAATGGATATCTCAAGGGACAATTTCAGCTTCAGTGCAA
AAATAAGAGTGGGTGACTTCTATGAAGCCAGAGATGGACCGCAGGGAATGCAGTGGTGTCTTTTGAAAGA
AGAGGATGTCATTCCTCGTATCAGGGCAATGGAAGGTCGTAGAGGAAGACCACCAAATCCAGATAGACAA
CGAGCAAGAGAGGAATCCAGGATGAGACGTCGGAAAGGTCGACCTCCAAATGTTGGCAATGCTGAATTCC
TAGATAACGCAGATGCAAAGTTGCTAAGAAAACTGCAAGCTCAAGAAATAGCCAGGCAAGCAGCACAAAT
AAAGCTTTTGAGAAAACTTCAAAAGCAGGAACAGGCTCGGGTTGCTAAAAAAGCCAAAAAACAACAAGCA
ATAATGCTGCTGAGGAGAAGCGGAAGCAAAAAGAACAGATAA
