>Addgene plasmid #219262 | SFFV-BAZ2B-Brd 332 | depositor partial sequence | sequence record 428267 | Barcode sequence
TGTACACGGACCCTAGCGCT
